Addgene plasmid #44374: pUC-UAS1B8-TEF
Depositing lab: Hal Alper. Depositing organization: University of Texas at Austin. Publication: Tuning gene expression in Yarrowia lipolytica by a hybrid promoter approach. Blazeck J, Liu L, Redden H, Alper H. Appl Environ Microbiol. 2011 Nov;77(22):7905-14. doi: 10.1128/AEM.05763-11. Epub 2011 Sep 16. PubMed 21926196.
Backbone
  Vector backbone: pUC19
  Backbone size w/o insert (bp): 2623
  Total vector size (bp): 3956
  Modifications to backbone: None
  Vector type: Bacterial Expression, Synthetic Biology
Growth in bacteria
  Bacterial resistance: Ampicillin, 100 μg/mL
  Growth temperature: 37°C
  Growth strain: DH10B
  Copy number: High Copy
Gene/Insert
  Gene/Insert name: UAS1B8-TEF promoter
  Species: Yarrowia lipolytica
  Insert size (bp): 1333
  Mutation: N/A
  Promoter: UAS1B8-TEF
  Cloning method: Restriction Enzyme; 5′ cloning site BstBI (not destroyed); 3′ cloning site AscI (not destroyed)
  Sequencing primers: 5′ m13_forward20_primer; 3′ m13_reverse_primer
Terms and licenses: Academic/Nonprofit Terms; Industry Terms: Not Available to Industry
How to cite: pUC-UAS1B8-TEF was a gift from Hal Alper (Addgene plasmid # 44374 ; http://n2t.net/addgene:44374 ; RRID:Addgene_44374)
