[The description below was written by a language model from this plasmid's Addgene catalogue record and pLannotate feature annotations shown in this document.]
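Description:
pUC-UAS1B8-TEF is a small (about 4 kb) pUC19-based cloning plasmid that serves as an E. coli carrier for a synthetic hybrid promoter from the oleaginous yeast Yarrowia lipolytica. It is propagated in bacteria through the high-copy ColE1/pUC origin and selected with ampicillin via the β-lactamase gene and its native promoter. The rest of the annotated backbone is standard pUC19 scaffolding: the lac promoter, lac operator and CAP binding site, plus short remnants of lacI, bom and rop. The lacZα coding region is detected only as a fragment. It is separated from the lac promoter by an unannotated stretch of roughly 1.3 kb, which matches the recorded insert size and indicates that the promoter sits in the polylinker, interrupting lacZα. The annotation tool did not label the insert itself.

The 1,333 bp insert, UAS1B8-TEF, is flanked by BstBI and AscI sites that were both preserved, so it can be excised as a cassette, and it can be sequenced from the flanking M13 primer sites. By its name and the associated publication on hybrid promoters, it appears to combine eight tandem copies of the UAS1B upstream activating sequence with a TEF promoter element, a design in which the number of enhancer repeats tunes transcriptional strength. The record gives no further detail on this architecture. No reporter gene, yeast selection marker or yeast replication element is recorded, so the plasmid is not a Yarrowia expression vector despite its "bacterial expression" and synthetic biology classification. It is best seen as a storage and source plasmid from which the promoter can be subcloned into Y. lipolytica vectors to drive strong or graded gene expression.
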