Features (pLannotate 1.2.2; 10 found; start..end, strand, type, name):
    137..236     +  misc_feature   bom (fragment): basis of mobility region from pBR322
    242..395     -  CDS            lacZα (fragment): LacZα fragment of β-galactosidase; lacZ fragment
   1759..1775    -  protein_bind   lac operator: The lac repressor binds to the lac operator to inhibit transcription in E. coli. This inhibition can be relieved by adding lactose or isopropyl-β-D-thiogalactopyranoside (IPTG). lac repressor encoded by lacI
   1783..1813    -  promoter       lac promoter: promoter for the E. coli lac operon
   1828..1849    -  protein_bind   CAP binding site: CAP binding activates transcription in the presence of cAMP. E. coli catabolite activator protein
   1862..1954    -  CDS            lacI (fragment): lac repressor; lacI; The lac repressor binds to the lac operator to inhibit transcription in E. coli. This inhibition can be relieved by adding lactose or isopropyl-β-D-thiogalactopyranoside (IPTG).
   2137..2725    -  rep_origin     ori: high-copy-number ColE1/pMB1/pBR322/pUC origin of replication
   2896..3756    -  CDS            AmpR: β-lactamase; bla; confers resistance to ampicillin, carbenicillin, and related antibiotics
   3757..3861    -  promoter       AmpR promoter: bla
   3956..35      +  CDS            rop (fragment) (across the origin): Rop protein, which maintains plasmids at low copy number; rop
>Addgene plasmid #44374 | pUC-UAS1B8-TEF | depositor full sequence | sequence record 60453 | pUC-UAS1B8-TEF sequence 3956 bps
TCGCGCGTTTCGGTGATGACGGTGAAAACCTCTGACACATGCAGCTCCCGGAGACGGTCACAGCTTGTCT
GTAAGCGGATGCCGGGAGCAGACAAGCCCGTCAGGGCGCGTCAGCGGGTGTTGGCGGGTGTCGGGGCTGG
CTTAACTATGCGGCATCAGAGCAGATTGTACTGAGAGTGCACCATATGCGGTGTGAAATACCGCACAGAT
GCGTAAGGAGAAAATACCGCATCAGGCGCCATTCGCCATTCAGGCTGCGCAACTGTTGGGAAGGGCGATC
GGTGCGGGCCTCTTCGCTATTACGCCAGCTGGCGAAAGGGGGATGTGCTGCAAGGCGATTAAGTTGGGTA
ACGCCAGGGTTTTCCCAGTCACGACGTTGTAAAACGACGGCCAGTTTCGAAGGTACCCGAATTCCTGAGG
TGTCTCACAAGTGCCGTGCAGTCCCGCCCCCACTTGCTTCTCTTTGTGTGTAGTGTACGTACATTATCGA
GACCGTTGTTCCCGCCCACCTCGATCCGGTCTAGACTGAGGTGTCTCACAAGTGCCGTGCAGTCCCGCCC
CCACTTGCTTCTCTTTGTGTGTAGTGTACGTACATTATCGAGACCGTTGTTCCCGCCCACCTCGATCCGG
GGATCCCTGAGGTGTCTCACAAGTGCCGTGCAGTCCCGCCCCCACTTGCTTCTCTTTGTGTGTAGTGTAC
GTACATTATCGAGACCGTTGTTCCCGCCCACCTCGATCCGGGTCGACCTGAGGTGTCTCACAAGTGCCGT
GCAGTCCCGCCCCCACTTGCTTCTCTTTGTGTGTAGTGTACGTACATTATCGAGACCGTTGTTCCCGCCC
ACCTCGATCCGGGAGCTCCTGAGGTGTCTCACAAGTGCCGTGCAGTCCCGCCCCCACTTGCTTCTCTTTG
TGTGTAGTGTACGTACATTATCGAGACCGTTGTTCCCGCCCACCTCGATCCGGTCTAGACTGAGGTGTCT
CACAAGTGCCGTGCAGTCCCGCCCCCACTTGCTTCTCTTTGTGTGTAGTGTACGTACATTATCGAGACCG
TTGTTCCCGCCCACCTCGATCCGGGGATCCCTGAGGTGTCTCACAAGTGCCGTGCAGTCCCGCCCCCACT
TGCTTCTCTTTGTGTGTAGTGTACGTACATTATCGAGACCGTTGTTCCCGCCCACCTCGATCCGGGTCGA
CCTGAGGTGTCTCACAAGTGCCGTGCAGTCCCGCCCCCACTTGCTTCTCTTTGTGTGTAGTGTACGTACA
TTATCGAGACCGTTGTTCCCGCCCACCTCGATCCGGGCATGCCTGCAGAAGCTTAGAGACCGGGTTGGCG
GCGTATTTGTGTCCCAAAAAACAGCCCCAATTGCCCCAATTGACCCCAAATTGACCCAGTAGCGGGCCCA
ACCCCGGCGAGAGCCCCCTTCACCCCACATATCAAACCTCCCCCGGTTCCCACACTTGCCGTTAAGGGCG
TAGGGTACTGCAGTCTGGAATCTACGCTTGTTCAGACTTTGTACTAGTTTCTTTGTCTGGCCATCCGGGT
AACCCATGCCGGACGCAAAATAGACTACTGAAAATTTTTTTGCTTTGTGGTTGGGACTTTAGCCAAGGGT
ATAAAAGACCACCGTCCCCGAATTACCTTTCCTCTTCTTTTCTCTCTCTCCTTGTCAACTCACACCCGAA
ATCGTTAAGCATTTCCTTCTGAGTATAAGAATCATTCAAAGGCGCGCCATCATGGTCATAGCTGTTTCCT
GTGTGAAATTGTTATCCGCTCACAATTCCACACAACATACGAGCCGGAAGCATAAAGTGTAAAGCCTGGG
GTGCCTAATGAGTGAGCTAACTCACATTAATTGCGTTGCGCTCACTGCCCGCTTTCCAGTCGGGAAACCT
GTCGTGCCAGCTGCATTAATGAATCGGCCAACGCGCGGGGAGAGGCGGTTTGCGTATTGGGCGCTCTTCC
GCTTCCTCGCTCACTGACTCGCTGCGCTCGGTCGTTCGGCTGCGGCGAGCGGTATCAGCTCACTCAAAGG
CGGTAATACGGTTATCCACAGAATCAGGGGATAACGCAGGAAAGAACATGTGAGCAAAAGGCCAGCAAAA
GGCCAGGAACCGTAAAAAGGCCGCGTTGCTGGCGTTTTTCCATAGGCTCCGCCCCCCTGACGAGCATCAC
AAAAATCGACGCTCAAGTCAGAGGTGGCGAAACCCGACAGGACTATAAAGATACCAGGCGTTTCCCCCTG
GAAGCTCCCTCGTGCGCTCTCCTGTTCCGACCCTGCCGCTTACCGGATACCTGTCCGCCTTTCTCCCTTC
GGGAAGCGTGGCGCTTTCTCATAGCTCACGCTGTAGGTATCTCAGTTCGGTGTAGGTCGTTCGCTCCAAG
CTGGGCTGTGTGCACGAACCCCCCGTTCAGCCCGACCGCTGCGCCTTATCCGGTAACTATCGTCTTGAGT
CCAACCCGGTAAGACACGACTTATCGCCACTGGCAGCAGCCACTGGTAACAGGATTAGCAGAGCGAGGTA
TGTAGGCGGTGCTACAGAGTTCTTGAAGTGGTGGCCTAACTACGGCTACACTAGAAGGACAGTATTTGGT
ATCTGCGCTCTGCTGAAGCCAGTTACCTTCGGAAAAAGAGTTGGTAGCTCTTGATCCGGCAAACAAACCA
CCGCTGGTAGCGGTGGTTTTTTTGTTTGCAAGCAGCAGATTACGCGCAGAAAAAAAGGATCTCAAGAAGA
TCCTTTGATCTTTTCTACGGGGTCTGACGCTCAGTGGAACGAAAACTCACGTTAAGGGATTTTGGTCATG
AGATTATCAAAAAGGATCTTCACCTAGATCCTTTTAAATTAAAAATGAAGTTTTAAATCAATCTAAAGTA
TATATGAGTAAACTTGGTCTGACAGTTACCAATGCTTAATCAGTGAGGCACCTATCTCAGCGATCTGTCT
ATTTCGTTCATCCATAGTTGCCTGACTCCCCGTCGTGTAGATAACTACGATACGGGAGGGCTTACCATCT
GGCCCCAGTGCTGCAATGATACCGCGAGACCCACGCTCACCGGCTCCAGATTTATCAGCAATAAACCAGC
CAGCCGGAAGGGCCGAGCGCAGAAGTGGTCCTGCAACTTTATCCGCCTCCATCCAGTCTATTAATTGTTG
CCGGGAAGCTAGAGTAAGTAGTTCGCCAGTTAATAGTTTGCGCAACGTTGTTGCCATTGCTACAGGCATC
GTGGTGTCACGCTCGTCGTTTGGTATGGCTTCATTCAGCTCCGGTTCCCAACGATCAAGGCGAGTTACAT
GATCCCCCATGTTGTGCAAAAAAGCGGTTAGCTCCTTCGGTCCTCCGATCGTTGTCAGAAGTAAGTTGGC
CGCAGTGTTATCACTCATGGTTATGGCAGCACTGCATAATTCTCTTACTGTCATGCCATCCGTAAGATGC
TTTTCTGTGACTGGTGAGTACTCAACCAAGTCATTCTGAGAATAGTGTATGCGGCGACCGAGTTGCTCTT
GCCCGGCGTCAATACGGGATAATACCGCGCCACATAGCAGAACTTTAAAAGTGCTCATCATTGGAAAACG
TTCTTCGGGGCGAAAACTCTCAAGGATCTTACCGCTGTTGAGATCCAGTTCGATGTAACCCACTCGTGCA
CCCAACTGATCTTCAGCATCTTTTACTTTCACCAGCGTTTCTGGGTGAGCAAAAACAGGAAGGCAAAATG
CCGCAAAAAAGGGAATAAGGGCGACACGGAAATGTTGAATACTCATACTCTTCCTTTTTCAATATTATTG
AAGCATTTATCAGGGTTATTGTCTCATGAGCGGATACATATTTGAATGTATTTAGAAAAATAAACAAATA
GGGGTTCCGCGCACATTTCCCCGAAAAGTGCCACCTGACGTCTAAGAAACCATTATTATCATGACATTAA
CCTATAAAAATAGGCGTATCACGAGGCCCTTTCGTC
