>Addgene plasmid #44374 | pUC-UAS1B8-TEF | addgene partial sequence | sequence record 62662 | M13_pUC_rev
TTCTTATACTCAGAAGGAAATGCTTAACGATTTCGGGTGTGAGTTGACAAGGAGAGAGAGAAAAGAAGAG
GAAAGGTAATTCGGGGACGGTGGTCTTTTATACCCTTGGCTAAAGTCCCAACCACAAAGCAAAAAAATTT
TCAGTAGTCTATTTTGCGTCCGGCATGGGTTACCCGGATGGCCAGACAAAGAAACTAGTACAAAGTCTGA
ACAAGCGTAGATTCCAGACTGCAGTACCCTACGCCCTTAACGGCAAGTGTGGGAACCGGGGGAGGTTTGA
TATGTGGGGTGAAGGGGGCTCTCGCCGGGGTTGGGCCCGCTACTGGGTCAATTTGGGGTCAATTGGGGCA
ATTGGGGCTGTTTTTTGGGACACAAATACGCCGCCAACCCGGTCTCTAAGCTTCTGCAGGCATGCCCGGA
TCGAGGTGGGCGGGAACAACGGTCTCGATAATGTACGTACACTACACACAAAGAGAAGCAAGTGGGGGCG
GGACTGCACGGCACTTGTGAGACACCTCAGGTCGACCCGGATCGAGGTGGGCGGGAACAACGGTCTCGAT
AATGTACGTACACTACACACAAAGAGAAGCAAGTGGGGGCGGGACTGCACGGCACTTGTGAGACACCTCA
GGGATCCCCGGATCGAGGTGGGCGGGAACAACGGTCTCGATAATGTACGTACACTACACACAAAGAGAAG
CAAGTGGGGGCGGGACTGCACGGCACTTGTGAGACACCTCAGTCTAGACCGGATCGAGGTGGGCGGGAAC
AACG
